Addgene plasmid #163242: A0A087RXW1
Purpose: Inducible expression of UniProt identifier A0A087RXW1
Depositing lab: Martin Engqvist. Depositing organization: Chalmers University of Technology. Publication: Experimental and computational investigation of enzyme functional annotations uncovers misannotation in the EC 1.1.3.15 enzyme class. Rembeza E, Engqvist MKM. PLoS Comput Biol. 2021 Sep 23;17(9):e1009446. doi: 10.1371/journal.pcbi.1009446. eCollection 2021 Sep. PubMed 34555022.
Backbone
  Vector backbone: pET21a(+)
  Vector type: Bacterial Expression
Growth in bacteria
  Bacterial resistance: Ampicillin, 100 μg/mL
  Growth temperature: 37°C
  Growth strain: DH5alpha
  Copy number: High Copy
Gene/Insert
  Gene/Insert name: A0A087RXW1 (alt name: flavoprotein oxidoreductase)
  Species: Marine group
  Promoter: T7
  Tag / fusion protein: T7 (N terminal on backbone); 10xHis (C terminal on backbone)
  Cloning method: Unknown
  Sequencing primers: 5′ T7; 3′ T7-term
Terms and licenses: Academic/Nonprofit Terms; Industry Terms: Not Available to Industry
Depositor comments: Insert name is a UniProt identifier
How to cite: A0A087RXW1 was a gift from Martin Engqvist (Addgene plasmid # 163242 ; http://n2t.net/addgene:163242 ; RRID:Addgene_163242)
