[The description below was written by a language model from this plasmid's Addgene catalogue record and pLannotate feature annotations shown in this document.]
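Description:
A0A087RXW1 is a bacterial expression plasmid built on the pET21a(+) backbone for inducible production of the protein with that UniProt identifier, recorded as a flavoprotein oxidoreductase with the source organism given only as "Marine group". The plasmid is about 6.8 kb and is maintained in E. coli through a ColE1/pMB1-type origin, with ampicillin resistance provided by the β-lactamase gene under its own promoter. The catalogue lists it as high copy, although the backbone also carries the rop gene and the bom region inherited from pBR322, which normally moderate copy number. An f1 origin is present for single-stranded DNA production. Short tetracycline-resistance fragments flanking the lacI region appear to be non-functional pBR322 remnants.

Expression is driven by a T7 promoter followed directly by a lac operator and the strong phage T7 gene 10 ribosome binding site, with a T7 terminator downstream. The plasmid-borne lacI gene supplies repressor, so transcription needs a host providing T7 RNA polymerase and is switched on with IPTG or lactose. The insert itself is not annotated in the feature table, but it presumably occupies the unannotated stretch between the ribosome binding site and the C-terminal polyhistidine tag. The catalogue describes that tag as 10xHis, while the annotation tool detected it as 9xHis spanning the sequence origin. The catalogue also lists an N-terminal T7 tag from the backbone, which the feature table does not annotate. The histidine tag allows metal-affinity purification. The associated publication concerns experimental testing of enzyme functional annotations in the EC 1.1.3.15 class, which suggests the plasmid was used to produce recombinant protein for activity characterisation.
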