Features (pLannotate 1.2.2; 18 found; start..end, strand, type, name):
     28..77      +  CDS            SET1 (fragment): solubility-enhancement tag derived from T7 phage gene 10B
     85..132     +  terminator     T7 terminator: transcription terminator for bacteriophage T7 RNA polymerase
    169..624     +  rep_origin     f1 ori (sequence partly withheld): f1 bacteriophage origin of replication; arrow indicates direction of (+) strand synthesis
    651..755     +  promoter       AmpR promoter: bla
    756..1616    +  CDS            AmpR: β-lactamase; bla; confers resistance to ampicillin, carbenicillin, and related antibiotics
   1787..2375    +  rep_origin     ori: high-copy-number ColE1/pMB1/pBR322/pUC origin of replication
   2561..2703    -  misc_feature   bom: basis of mobility region from pBR322
   2805..2996    -  CDS            rop: Rop protein, which maintains plasmids at low copy number; rop
   3013..3393    +  CDS            YPB1_ECOLX: Protein predicted: Swiss-Prot protein existence level 4. From Escherichia coli.
   3465..3756    -  CDS            TcR (fragment): tetracycline efflux protein; tet; confers resistance to tetracycline
   3771..3792    -  protein_bind   CAP binding site: CAP binding activates transcription in the presence of cAMP. E. coli catabolite activator protein
   3805..4887    -  CDS            lacI: lac repressor; lacI; The lac repressor binds to the lac operator to inhibit transcription in E. coli. This inhibition can be relieved by adding lactose or isopropyl-β-D-thiogalactopyranoside (IPTG).
   4888..4965    -  promoter       lacI promoter: lacI
   4973..5252    -  CDS            TcR (fragment): tetracycline efflux protein; tet; confers resistance to tetracycline
   5274..5292    +  promoter       T7 promoter: promoter for bacteriophage T7 RNA polymerase
   5293..5317    +  protein_bind   lac operator: The lac repressor binds to the lac operator to inhibit transcription in E. coli. This inhibition can be relieved by adding lactose or isopropyl-β-D-thiogalactopyranoside (IPTG). lac repressor encoded by lacI
   5332..5354    +  RBS            RBS: efficient ribosome binding site from bacteriophage T7 gene 10 (Olins and Rangwala, 1989)
   6820..15      +  CDS            9xHis (across the origin): 9xHis affinity tag
>Addgene plasmid #163242 | A0A087RXW1 | depositor full sequence | sequence record 316357 | Full Sequence
CACCACCACCACCACCACTGAGATCCGGCTGCTAACAAAGCCCGAAAGGAAGCTGAGTTGGCTGCTGCCA
CCGCTGAGCAATAACTAGCATAACCCCTTGGGGCCTCTAAACGGGTCTTGAGGGGTTTTTTGCTGAAAGG
AGGAACTATATCCGGATTGGCGAATGGG
[124 nt withheld, positions 169-292]
C
[91 nt withheld, positions 294-384]
A
[49 nt withheld, positions 386-434]
CCTTTGACGTTGGAGTCCACGTTCTTT
[37 nt withheld, positions 462-498]
ACCCTATCTCGGTCTATTCTTTTGATTTATAAGGGATTTTGCCGATTTCGGCCTATTGGTTAAAAAATGA
GCTGATTTAACAAAAATTTAACGCGAATTTTAACAAAATATTAACGTTTACAATTTCAGGTGGCACTTTT
CGGGGAAATGTGCGCGGAACCCCTATTTGTTTATTTTTCTAAATACATTCAAATATGTATCCGCTCATGA
GACAATAACCCTGATAAATGCTTCAATAATATTGAAAAAGGAAGAGTATGAGTATTCAACATTTCCGTGT
CGCCCTTATTCCCTTTTTTGCGGCATTTTGCCTTCCTGTTTTTGCTCACCCAGAAACGCTGGTGAAAGTA
AAAGATGCTGAAGATCAGTTGGGTGCACGAGTGGGTTACATCGAACTGGATCTCAACAGCGGTAAGATCC
TTGAGAGTTTTCGCCCCGAAGAACGTTTTCCAATGATGAGCACTTTTAAAGTTCTGCTATGTGGCGCGGT
ATTATCCCGTATTGACGCCGGGCAAGAGCAACTCGGTCGCCGCATACACTATTCTCAGAATGACTTGGTT
GAGTACTCACCAGTCACAGAAAAGCATCTTACGGATGGCATGACAGTAAGAGAATTATGCAGTGCTGCCA
TAACCATGAGTGATAACACTGCGGCCAACTTACTTCTGACAACGATCGGAGGACCGAAGGAGCTAACCGC
TTTTTTGCACAACATGGGGGATCATGTAACTCGCCTTGATCGTTGGGAACCGGAGCTGAATGAAGCCATA
CCAAACGACGAGCGTGACACCACGATGCCTGCAGCAATGGCAACAACGTTGCGCAAACTATTAACTGGCG
AACTACTTACTCTAGCTTCCCGGCAACAATTAATAGACTGGATGGAGGCGGATAAAGTTGCAGGACCACT
TCTGCGCTCGGCCCTTCCGGCTGGCTGGTTTATTGCTGATAAATCTGGAGCCGGTGAGCGTGGGTCTCGC
GGTATCATTGCAGCACTGGGGCCAGATGGTAAGCCCTCCCGTATCGTAGTTATCTACACGACGGGGAGTC
AGGCAACTATGGATGAACGAAATAGACAGATCGCTGAGATAGGTGCCTCACTGATTAAGCATTGGTAACT
GTCAGACCAAGTTTACTCATATATACTTTAGATTGATTTAAAACTTCATTTTTAATTTAAAAGGATCTAG
GTGAAGATCCTTTTTGATAATCTCATGACCAAAATCCCTTAACGTGAGTTTTCGTTCCACTGAGCGTCAG
ACCCCGTAGAAAAGATCAAAGGATCTTCTTGAGATCCTTTTTTTCTGCGCGTAATCTGCTGCTTGCAAAC
AAAAAAACCACCGCTACCAGCGGTGGTTTGTTTGCCGGATCAAGAGCTACCAACTCTTTTTCCGAAGGTA
ACTGGCTTCAGCAGAGCGCAGATACCAAATACTGTCCTTCTAGTGTAGCCGTAGTTAGGCCACCACTTCA
AGAACTCTGTAGCACCGCCTACATACCTCGCTCTGCTAATCCTGTTACCAGTGGCTGCTGCCAGTGGCGA
TAAGTCGTGTCTTACCGGGTTGGACTCAAGACGATAGTTACCGGATAAGGCGCAGCGGTCGGGCTGAACG
GGGGGTTCGTGCACACAGCCCAGCTTGGAGCGAACGACCTACACCGAACTGAGATACCTACAGCGTGAGC
TATGAGAAAGCGCCACGCTTCCCGAAGGGAGAAAGGCGGACAGGTATCCGGTAAGCGGCAGGGTCGGAAC
AGGAGAGCGCACGAGGGAGCTTCCAGGGGGAAACGCCTGGTATCTTTATAGTCCTGTCGGGTTTCGCCAC
CTCTGACTTGAGCGTCGATTTTTGTGATGCTCGTCAGGGGGGCGGAGCCTATGGAAAAACGCCAGCAACG
CGGCCTTTTTACGGTTCCTGGCCTTTTGCTGGCCTTTTGCTCACATGTTCTTTCCTGCGTTATCCCCTGA
TTCTGTGGATAACCGTATTACCGCCTTTGAGTGAGCTGATACCGCTCGCCGCAGCCGAACGACCGAGCGC
AGCGAGTCAGTGAGCGAGGAAGCGGAAGAGCGCCTGATGCGGTATTTTCTCCTTACGCATCTGTGCGGTA
TTTCACACCGCATATATGGTGCACTCTCAGTACAATCTGCTCTGATGCCGCATAGTTAAGCCAGTATACA
CTCCGCTATCGCTACGTGACTGGGTCATGGCTGCGCCCCGACACCCGCCAACACCCGCTGACGCGCCCTG
ACGGGCTTGTCTGCTCCCGGCATCCGCTTACAGACAAGCTGTGACCGTCTCCGGGAGCTGCATGTGTCAG
AGGTTTTCACCGTCATCACCGAAACGCGCGAGGCAGCTGCGGTAAAGCTCATCAGCGTGGTCGTGAAGCG
ATTCACAGATGTCTGCCTGTTCATCCGCGTCCAGCTCGTTGAGTTTCTCCAGAAGCGTTAATGTCTGGCT
TCTGATAAAGCGGGCCATGTTAAGGGCGGTTTTTTCCTGTTTGGTCACTGATGCCTCCGTGTAAGGGGGA
TTTCTGTTCATGGGGGTAATGATACCGATGAAACGAGAGAGGATGCTCACGATACGGGTTACTGATGATG
AACATGCCCGGTTACTGGAACGTTGTGAGGGTAAACAACTGGCGGTATGGATGCGGCGGGACCAGAGAAA
AATCACTCAGGGTCAATGCCAGCGCTTCGTTAATACAGATGTAGGTGTTCCACAGGGTAGCCAGCAGCAT
CCTGCGATGCAGATCCGGAACATAATGGTGCAGGGCGCTGACTTCCGCGTTTCCAGACTTTACGAAACAC
GGAAACCGAAGACCATTCATGTTGTTGCTCAGGTCGCAGACGTTTTGCAGCAGCAGTCGCTTCACGTTCG
CTCGCGTATCGGTGATTCATTCTGCTAACCAGTAAGGCAACCCCGCCAGCCTAGCCGGGTCCTCAACGAC
AGGAGCACGATCATGCGCACCCGTGGGGCCGCCATGCCGGCGATAATGGCCTGCTTCTCGCCGAAACGTT
TGGTGGCGGGACCAGTGACGAAGGCTTGAGCGAGGGCGTGCAAGATTCCGAATACCGCAAGCGACAGGCC
GATCATCGTCGCGCTCCAGCGAAAGCGGTCCTCGCCGAAAATGACCCAGAGCGCTGCCGGCACCTGTCCT
ACGAGTTGCATGATAAAGAAGACAGTCATAAGTGCGGCGACGATAGTCATGCCCCGCGCCCACCGGAAGG
AGCTGACTGGGTTGAAGGCTCTCAAGGGCATCGGTCGAGATCCCGGTGCCTAATGAGTGAGCTAACTTAC
ATTAATTGCGTTGCGCTCACTGCCCGCTTTCCAGTCGGGAAACCTGTCGTGCCAGCTGCATTAATGAATC
GGCCAACGCGCGGGGAGAGGCGGTTTGCGTATTGGGCGCCAGGGTGGTTTTTCTTTTCACCAGTGAGACG
GGCAACAGCTGATTGCCCTTCACCGCCTGGCCCTGAGAGAGTTGCAGCAAGCGGTCCACGCTGGTTTGCC
CCAGCAGGCGAAAATCCTGTTTGATGGTGGTTAACGGCGGGATATAACATGAGCTGTCTTCGGTATCGTC
GTATCCCACTACCGAGATATCCGCACCAACGCGCAGCCCGGACTCGGTAATGGCGCGCATTGCGCCCAGC
GCCATCTGATCGTTGGCAACCAGCATCGCAGTGGGAACGATGCCCTCATTCAGCATTTGCATGGTTTGTT
GAAAACCGGACATGGCACTCCAGTCGCCTTCCCGTTCCGCTATCGGCTGAATTTGATTGCGAGTGAGATA
TTTATGCCAGCCAGCCAGACGCAGACGCGCCGAGACAGAACTTAATGGGCCCGCTAACAGCGCGATTTGC
TGGTGACCCAATGCGACCAGATGCTCCACGCCCAGTCGCGTACCGTCTTCATGGGAGAAAATAATACTGT
TGATGGGTGTCTGGTCAGAGACATCAAGAAATAACGCCGGAACATTAGTGCAGGCAGCTTCCACAGCAAT
GGCATCCTGGTCATCCAGCGGATAGTTAATGATCAGCCCACTGACGCGTTGCGCGAGAAGATTGTGCACC
GCCGCTTTACAGGCTTCGACGCCGCTTCGTTCTACCATCGACACCACCACGCTGGCACCCAGTTGATCGG
CGCGAGATTTAATCGCCGCGACAATTTGCGACGGCGCGTGCAGGGCCAGACTGGAGGTGGCAACGCCAAT
CAGCAACGACTGTTTGCCCGCCAGTTGTTGTGCCACGCGGTTGGGAATGTAATTCAGCTCCGCCATCGCC
GCTTCCACTTTTTCCCGCGTTTTCGCAGAAACGTGGCTGGCCTGGTTCACCACGCGGGAAACGGTCTGAT
AAGAGACACCGGCATACTCTGCGACATCGTATAACGTTACTGGTTTCACATTCACCACCCTGAATTGACT
CTCTTCCGGGCGCTATCATGCCATACCGCGAAAGGTTTTGCGCCATTCGATGGTGTCCGGGATCTCGACG
CTCTCCCTTATGCGACTCCTGCATTAGGAAGCAGCCCAGTAGTAGGTTGAGGCCGTTGAGCACCGCCGCC
GCAAGGAATGGTGCATGCAAGGAGATGGCGCCCAACAGTCCCCCGGCCACGGGGCCTGCCACCATACCCA
CGCCGAAACAAGCGCTCATGAGCCCGAAGTGGCGAGCCCGATCTTCCCCATCGGTGATGTCGGCGATATA
GGCGCCAGCAACCGCACCTGTGGCGCCGGTGATGCCGGCCACGATGCGTCCGGCGTAGAGGATCGAGATC
TCGATCCCGCGAAATTAATACGACTCACTATAGGGGAATTGTGAGCGGATAACAATTCCCCTCTAGAAAT
AATTTTGTTTAACTTTAAGAAGGAGATATACATATGAACCTGTTGGAGACTCAGCTAAGCAAGGTGATTC
AAGGCGAGATTCATACAGAGGAGCAGTTCCGAAAATTCTACTCCGTTGACGCTAGCTCTTACCAGGTCAT
CCCGAAAATCATCGTCATCCCGAAGAACGAGAAAGACATCATAAACACTATCAAGATTGCTCGAGAGTTT
AAGACTAGTGTTACCGTCCGTGGGGCCGGCACAGGCTTAGTCGGTAGTGCTTTGAATTACGGGGTCATCC
TAGACATGAAGAATTTCGACAGCATAAAGATTAAGAAGAACTATGTCATCGTTGGGAGTGGTGCTATAAA
AGGCAAATTGGACAAGGCCCTTGAGAAGAACAAGAAATTCTTCCCACCAAACCCATCGATCGGCTCCTTC
TGCTCCATTGGTGGTATGCTCGGAAACAACTCCTCTGGGTCCCGTAGCCTCAAGTACGGTTCCATGATAG
ACAACGTCATTGAGGTAACCATCATCGATGGAAACGGTAATAAGATCATTTTGCCTAAGAACAAGAACTT
CTCCAATAAGATTCAGAAGAAGATCAAGATCAACTCGAAGAAGATCCCAAACGTGTCTAAGAACTCCAGT
GGTTACCGAATAGACAAAATCCTGTCCAAGAACGACTCTCACAAGATCATTATCGGCTCCGAAGGAACCC
TCGGTATCGTGACCTCGGCTAAGTTGAAGATCAAGAATATCCCAAAGAAACGTACGTTGTTCGTGATCGA
GTACAACTCGATCAAGAACGCTATCAAGGACTGCATTTTCGTGAATGACACCAACCCCTCGGCCATAGAA
TTCGTGGACAAGATCACGCTCCAACAGATCAACCACCGATTTCAGAAGAACACGAAGTGCCTGCTGTTCG
TCGAGTACGACGAGAAGACGAACCAGAACGACAAGAAGATCAAGTTGCTGATTTCAGGAAAGATCGTGAA
GAAGCTGACCAAGAAGCAAGACATAGAGCAGTGGTGGAAGTACAGAGATCTCTCCTTGTTCTATAGTTTG
AAGAGCATTAAGAAAGACAACAGAATTCCTCACGTGATTGAGGACGCAGCTGTTCCAATAGGCAAGCTGA
CTGAACTGTTCTCCATCCTGGAAAAGATCTCCAAGAAGTTTAAAACTAAGTCAATCGTCTATGGCCATAT
TGGAAACGGCAACTTGCATGTCAGATTGATCGGAGAACGTAAGAAGCCTTCACTTATAAAGAACATCGCA
CGTTACTACTTTGAAGAGATCATCAAAATCGGTGGGACCATCACCGCAGAGCACGGCGACGGTCTCGCCA
GAAGTGAGTTCATCAAGAAACAGTACGGTAAGACGAATTACCAGACGTTCCAGGAGATCAAGAAGTTGTT
CGACCCCAAGAACATACTTAACCCCGGCAAAATCATCAGTAATAAGAGTACAATAATAAGGAATTTCGAA
AAGCTAGCCGCCGCTTTAGAACACCACCACCAC
