>Addgene plasmid #163242 | A0A087RXW1 | depositor partial sequence | sequence record 316358 | insert gene sequence
ATGAACCTGTTGGAGACTCAGCTAAGCAAGGTGATTCAAGGCGAGATTCATACAGAGGAGCAGTTCCGAA
AATTCTACTCCGTTGACGCTAGCTCTTACCAGGTCATCCCGAAAATCATCGTCATCCCGAAGAACGAGAA
AGACATCATAAACACTATCAAGATTGCTCGAGAGTTTAAGACTAGTGTTACCGTCCGTGGGGCCGGCACA
GGCTTAGTCGGTAGTGCTTTGAATTACGGGGTCATCCTAGACATGAAGAATTTCGACAGCATAAAGATTA
AGAAGAACTATGTCATCGTTGGGAGTGGTGCTATAAAAGGCAAATTGGACAAGGCCCTTGAGAAGAACAA
GAAATTCTTCCCACCAAACCCATCGATCGGCTCCTTCTGCTCCATTGGTGGTATGCTCGGAAACAACTCC
TCTGGGTCCCGTAGCCTCAAGTACGGTTCCATGATAGACAACGTCATTGAGGTAACCATCATCGATGGAA
ACGGTAATAAGATCATTTTGCCTAAGAACAAGAACTTCTCCAATAAGATTCAGAAGAAGATCAAGATCAA
CTCGAAGAAGATCCCAAACGTGTCTAAGAACTCCAGTGGTTACCGAATAGACAAAATCCTGTCCAAGAAC
GACTCTCACAAGATCATTATCGGCTCCGAAGGAACCCTCGGTATCGTGACCTCGGCTAAGTTGAAGATCA
AGAATATCCCAAAGAAACGTACGTTGTTCGTGATCGAGTACAACTCGATCAAGAACGCTATCAAGGACTG
CATTTTCGTGAATGACACCAACCCCTCGGCCATAGAATTCGTGGACAAGATCACGCTCCAACAGATCAAC
CACCGATTTCAGAAGAACACGAAGTGCCTGCTGTTCGTCGAGTACGACGAGAAGACGAACCAGAACGACA
AGAAGATCAAGTTGCTGATTTCAGGAAAGATCGTGAAGAAGCTGACCAAGAAGCAAGACATAGAGCAGTG
GTGGAAGTACAGAGATCTCTCCTTGTTCTATAGTTTGAAGAGCATTAAGAAAGACAACAGAATTCCTCAC
GTGATTGAGGACGCAGCTGTTCCAATAGGCAAGCTGACTGAACTGTTCTCCATCCTGGAAAAGATCTCCA
AGAAGTTTAAAACTAAGTCAATCGTCTATGGCCATATTGGAAACGGCAACTTGCATGTCAGATTGATCGG
AGAACGTAAGAAGCCTTCACTTATAAAGAACATCGCACGTTACTACTTTGAAGAGATCATCAAAATCGGT
GGGACCATCACCGCAGAGCACGGCGACGGTCTCGCCAGAAGTGAGTTCATCAAGAAACAGTACGGTAAGA
CGAATTACCAGACGTTCCAGGAGATCAAGAAGTTGTTCGACCCCAAGAACATACTTAACCCCGGCAAAAT
CATCAGTAATAAGAGTACAATAATAAGGAATTTCGAAAAGCTAGCCGCCGCTTTAGAACACCACCACCAC
